Addgene plasmid #203900: pUN1308 - pL2_pNOS-RLUC-tNOS_tOCS-FLUC-pNMT
Purpose: Reporter plasmid for the NMT promoter from C. roseus with firefly luciferase readout and Renilla luciferase normalization in a plant binary vector for Agrobacterium-mediated transformation.
Depositing lab: Carolyn Lee-Parsons. Depositing organization: Northeastern University. Publication: Identification of DELLA and GID1 genes in Catharanthus roseus and their potential role in regulating vindoline biosynthesis. Cole-Osborn LF, Soens N, Bernal-Franco D, Prifti O, Cram EJ, Lee-Parsons CWT. Plant Mol Biol. 2025 Jun 5;115(3):72. doi: 10.1007/s11103-025-01599-1. PubMed 40471459.
Backbone
  Vector backbone: pSB90
  Backbone manufacturer: Mortensen et al., 2019 (doi:10.3389/fpls.2019.00755)
  Vector type: Plant Expression, Luciferase
Growth in bacteria
  Bacterial resistance: Kanamycin, 50 μg/mL
  Growth temperature: 37°C
  Growth strain: DH5alpha
  Copy number: High Copy
Gene/Insert
  Gene/Insert name: pNMT-FLUC-tOCS; pNOS-RLUC-tNOS
  Species: Synthetic; Catharanthus roseus var. LBE
  Insert size (bp): 5283
  Cloning method: Restriction Enzyme; 5′ cloning site unknown (destroyed during cloning)
Terms and licenses: Academic/Nonprofit Terms; Industry Terms: Not Available to Industry
How to cite: pUN1308 - pL2_pNOS-RLUC-tNOS_tOCS-FLUC-pNMT was a gift from Carolyn Lee-Parsons (Addgene plasmid # 203900 ; http://n2t.net/addgene:203900 ; RRID:Addgene_203900)
