[The description below was written by a language model from this plasmid's Addgene catalogue record and pLannotate feature annotations shown in this document.]
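Description:
pUN1308 (pL2_pNOS-RLUC-tNOS_tOCS-FLUC-pNMT) is a dual-luciferase promoter-reporter plasmid built in the pSB90 plant binary backbone for Agrobacterium-mediated transformation. It is an 11.1 kb construct that replicates at high copy in E. coli from a ColE1/pUC-type origin and is maintained in Agrobacterium by the pVS1 replicon (oriV, RepA and the StaA stability protein). Selection in bacteria is by kanamycin, through an aphA-3 aminoglycoside phosphotransferase gene driven by the bla (AmpR) promoter. The backbone also carries a virG coding sequence, the transcriptional activator of Agrobacterium vir loci, which presumably serves to support T-DNA transfer.

Between the nopaline-type right and left T-DNA border repeats sit two transcription units arranged tail to tail. The test unit places firefly luciferase under the NMT promoter from Catharanthus roseus, with the octopine synthase terminator. The promoter itself was not annotated by the automated feature table, but by the catalogue description it should lie in the unannotated stretch between the right border and the start of the luciferase gene. The firefly coding sequence is interrupted by the modified potato ST-LS1 IV2 intron, which restricts functional expression to plant cells rather than the bacteria. The normalisation unit, on the opposite strand, expresses Renilla luciferase from the constitutive nopaline synthase promoter with a TMV Ω translational enhancer and NOS terminator. The Renilla sequence is annotated as two fragments separated by a short gap, which may reflect an intron, although the record does not say so. The firefly-to-Renilla ratio gives a measure of NMT promoter activity corrected for transformation efficiency. The associated publication concerns regulation of vindoline biosynthesis in C. roseus.
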