Features (pLannotate 1.2.2; 18 found; start..end, strand, type, name):
     94..239     +  CDS            luciferase (fragment): firefly luciferase; luc
    238..426     +  intron         IV2 intron: modified second intron of the potato ST-LS1 gene (Vancanneyt et al., 1990)
    425..1935    +  CDS            luciferase (fragment): firefly luciferase; luc
   1943..2650    +  terminator     OCS terminator: octopine synthase terminator
   2699..2951    -  terminator     NOS terminator: nopaline synthase terminator and poly(A) signal
   2967..3071    -  CDS            LUCI_RENRE (fragment): Experimental evidence at protein level: Swiss-Prot protein existence level 1. Upon binding the substrate, the enzyme catalyzes an oxygenation, producing a very short-lived hydroperoxide that cyclizes into a dioxetanone structure, which collapses, releasing a CO(2) molecule. The spontaneous breakdown of the dioxetanone releases the energy (about 50 kcal/mole) that is necessary to generate the excited state of the coelenteramide product, which is the singlet form of the monoanion. In vivo the product undergoes the process of nonradiative energy transfer to an accessory protein, a green fluoresce
   3149..4003    -  CDS            LUCI_RENRE (fragment): Experimental evidence at protein level: Swiss-Prot protein existence level 1. Upon binding the substrate, the enzyme catalyzes an oxygenation, producing a very short-lived hydroperoxide that cyclizes into a dioxetanone structure, which collapses, releasing a CO(2) molecule. The spontaneous breakdown of the dioxetanone releases the energy (about 50 kcal/mole) that is necessary to generate the excited state of the coelenteramide product, which is the singlet form of the monoanion. In vivo the product undergoes the process of nonradiative energy transfer to an accessory protein, a green fluoresce
   4005..4060    -  misc_feature   TMV Ω: translational enhancer from the tobacco mosaic virus 5'-leader sequence (Gallie et al., 1988)
   4096..4275    -  promoter       NOS promoter: nopaline synthase promoter
   4440..4464    -  misc_feature   LB T-DNA repeat: left border repeat from nopaline C58 T-DNA
   4600..5188    -  rep_origin     ori: high-copy-number ColE1/pMB1/pBR322/pUC origin of replication
   5452..6252    -  CDS            virG: VIRG_AGRT9 - Protein inferred from homology: Swiss-Prot protein existence level 3. VirG is required for the positive regulation of at least two vir loci encoded by the Ti plasmid of A.tumefaciens. From Agrobacterium tumefaciens (strain 15955).
   6513..7307    -  CDS            KanR: aminoglycoside phosphotransferase; aphA-3; confers resistance to kanamycin
   7308..7412    -  promoter       AmpR promoter: bla
   7474..7668    -  rep_origin     pVS1 oriV: origin of replication for the Pseudomonas plasmid pVS1 (Heeb et al., 2000)
   7734..8807    -  CDS            pVS1 RepA: replication protein from the Pseudomonas plasmid pVS1 (Heeb et al., 2000)
   9236..9865    -  CDS            pVS1 StaA: stability protein from the Pseudomonas plasmid pVS1 (Heeb et al., 2000)
  10145..10169   -  misc_feature   RB T-DNA repeat: right border repeat from nopaline C58 T-DNA
>Addgene plasmid #203900 | pUN1308 - pL2_pNOS-RLUC-tNOS_tOCS-FLUC-pNMT | addgene full sequence | sequence record 404838 | Addgene NGS Result
TTGGAGTACTACTAGCTTTGTATTTATGGTAGACAGATAGCCTTCATTTCATCACTTGTCATCTGTGAGG
TAGCAAAACATACAACAATACAAATGGAGGACGCCAAAAACATAAAGAAAGGCCCGGCGCCATTCTATCC
TCTAGAGGATGGAACCGCTGGAGAGCAACTGCATAAGGCTATGAAGAGATACGCCCTGGTTCCTGGAACA
ATTGCTTTTACAGATGCACATATCGAGGTAAGTTTCTGCTTCTACCTTTGATATATATATAATAATTATC
ATTAATTAGTAGTAATATAATATTTCAAATATTTTTTTCAAAATAAAAGAATGTAGTATATAGCAATTGC
TTTTCTGTAGTTTATAAGTGTGTATATTTTAATTTATAACTTTTCTAATATATGACCAAAATTTGTTGAT
GTGCAGGTGAACATCACGTACGCGGAATACTTCGAAATGTCCGTTCGGTTGGCAGAAGCTATGAAACGAT
ATGGGCTGAATACAAATCACAGAATCGTCGTATGCAGTGAAAACTCTCTTCAATTCTTTATGCCGGTGTT
GGGCGCGTTATTTATCGGAGTTGCAGTTGCGCCCGCGAACGACATTTATAATGAACGTGAATTGCTCAAC
AGTATGAACATTTCGCAGCCTACCGTAGTGTTTGTTTCCAAAAAGGGGTTGCAAAAAATTTTGAACGTGC
AAAAAAAATTACCAATAATCCAGAAAATTATTATCATGGATTCTAAAACGGATTACCAGGGATTTCAGTC
GATGTACACGTTCGTCACATCTCATCTACCTCCCGGTTTTAATGAATACGATTTTGTACCAGAGTCCTTT
GATCGTGACAAAACAATTGCACTGATAATGAATTCCTCTGGATCTACTGGGTTACCTAAGGGTGTGGCCC
TTCCGCATAGAACTGCCTGCGTCAGATTCTCGCATGCCAGAGATCCTATTTTTGGCAATCAAATCATTCC
GGATACTGCGATTTTAAGTGTTGTTCCATTCCATCACGGTTTTGGAATGTTTACTACACTCGGATATTTG
ATATGTGGATTTCGAGTCGTCTTAATGTATAGATTTGAAGAAGAGCTGTTTTTACGATCCCTTCAGGATT
ACAAAATTCAAAGTGCGTTGCTAGTACCAACCCTATTTTCATTCTTCGCCAAAAGCACTCTGATTGACAA
ATACGATTTATCTAATTTACACGAAATTGCTTCTGGGGGCGCACCTCTTTCGAAAGAAGTCGGGGAAGCG
GTTGCAAAACGCTTCCATCTTCCAGGGATACGACAAGGATATGGGCTCACTGAGACTACATCAGCTATTC
TGATTACACCCGAGGGGGATGATAAACCGGGCGCGGTCGGTAAAGTTGTTCCATTTTTTGAAGCGAAGGT
TGTGGATCTGGATACCGGGAAAACGCTGGGCGTTAATCAGAGAGGCGAATTATGTGTCAGAGGACCTATG
ATTATGTCCGGTTATGTAAACAATCCGGAAGCGACCAACGCCTTGATTGACAAGGATGGATGGCTACATT
CTGGAGACATAGCTTACTGGGACGAGGACGAACACTTCTTCATAGTTGACCGCTTGAAGTCTTTAATTAA
ATACAAAGGATATCAGGTGGCCCCCGCTGAATTGGAATCGATATTGTTACAACACCCCAACATCTTCGAC
GCGGGCGTGGCAGGTCTGCCCGACGATGACGCCGGTGAACTTCCCGCCGCCGTTGTTGTTTTGGAGCACG
GAAAGACGATGACGGAAAAAGAGATCGTGGATTACGTCGCCAGTCAAGTAACAACCGCGAAAAAGTTGCG
CGGAGGAGTTGTGTTTGTGGACGAAGTACCGAAAGGTCTTACCGGAAAACTCGACGCAAGAAAAATCAGA
GAGATCCTCATAAAGGCCAAGAAGGGCGGAAAGTCCAAATTGTAAGCTTGTCCTGCTTTAATGAGATATG
CGAGAAGCCTATGATCGCATGATATTTGCTTTCAATTCTGTTGTGCACGTTGTAAAAAACCTGAGCATGT
GTAGCTCAGATCCTTACCGCCGGTTTCGGTTCATTCTAATGAATATATCACCCGTTACTATCGTATTTTT
ATGAATAATATTCTCCGTTCAATTTACTGATTGTACCCTACTACTTATATGTACAATATTAAAATGAAAA
CAATATATTGTGCTGAATAGGTTTATAGCGACATCTATGATAGAGCGCCACAATAACAAACAATTGCGTT
TTATTATTACAAATCCAATTTTAAAAAAAGCGGCAGAACCGGTCAAACCTAAAAGACTGATTACATAAAT
CTTATTCAAATTTCAAAAGTGCCCCAGGGGCTAGTATCTACGACACACCGAGCGGCGAACTAATAACGCT
CACTGAAGGGAACTCCGGTTCCCCGCCGGCGCGCATGGGTGAGATTCCTTGAAGTTGAGTATTGGCCGTC
CGCTCTACCGAAAGTTACGGGCACCATTCAACCCGGTCCAGCACGGCGGCCGGGTAACCGACTTGCTGCC
CCGAGAATTATGCAGCATTTTTTTGGTGTATGTGGGCCCCAAATGAAGTGCAGGTCAAACCTTGACAGTG
ACGACAAATCGTTGGGCGGGTCCAGGGCGAATTTTGCGACAACATGTCGAGGCTCAGCAGGACCGCTGAG
CTCGAATTCTAGTAAACCCGTCAAAACCTTGCAGCGTCGATCTAGTAACATAGATGACACCGCGCGCGAT
AATTTATCCTAGTTTGCGCGCTATATTTTGTTTTCTATCGCGTATTAAATGTATAATTGCGGGACTCTAA
TCATAAAAACCCATCTCATAAATAACGTCATGCATTACATGTTAATTATTACATGCTTAACGTAATTCAA
CAGAAATTATATGATAATCATCGCAAGACCGGCAACAGGATTCAATCTTAAGAAACTTTATTGCCAAATG
TTTGAACGATCTGCTTGACAAGCTCATTGTTCATTCTTAAGAACTCTTTCAACAAAAGACTTAATATACT
TTCCCATTTCATCAGGAGCATCTTCTTGAGAAAAATGAAGTCCCTTAACCTGTAAGGGGAAAAAAATTGA
CAAAAAGCAAAGGTCAAGCAAATGTATGGAAATATAAAATTTCACACAGTATCTCTTAAGTTACACGTTG
AAGCATGAAGTACCTTAACAAATTCAGTATTAGGAAACTTCTTAGCACCTTCAACAATAGCATTAGAAAA
GAATCCTGGATCAGATTCAATAAACATCTTTGGAAGATCATCAGAAGCTCTAAGATAAGCATTATAATTT
CTAACAATTTGAACAACATCAGGCTTACCACCCTTAACAAGAGGAATTTCTCTAGGCCAAGAAAGAGTTG
GCCTTCTAACTTCACCCTTTTCCTTAAATGGTTCAAGATAAGCAGCAAATTCTTCTGGTTCAAGCTTTCT
CATAATCTTAGATGGCAACATAGTTTCAACAAAGAAATTATTTTCCAAAACCATCTTTTCTCCTTCTTCA
GACTTAATCAAAGCAATATCTTCTTCAATATCAGGCCATTCATCCCAAGATTCAATAACATCAACAACAG
ATTCAGCATGAACAATAGCCTTAATCTTATCTTGATGTTCATAAGAATAATGAAAAGCCAAACAAGCACC
CCAATCATGTCCAACAAAAATAATCTTCTTTGGAAGATTAAGAAGTTCAAACCAAGCAGTAAGATACTTA
TAATGATCAAGAAGTCTATAAGAACCATTACCAGACTTACCAGACTTTCCCATACCAATAAGATCTGGAA
TAATACATCTAGCAACTGGTTCAATATGTGGAACAACATGTCTCCAAAGATAAGAAGAAGCAGCATTTCC
ATGAAGAAAAATAACAGCATTTTCAGCATGCTTTTCAGAATCATAATAATTAATAAAAGAATCAAGAACA
TTCATTTGCTTACATCTAGCCCACCATTGAGGTCCAGTAATCATTCTCTTTCTTTGTTCAGGATCATAAA
CCTTAGAAGTCATTGTAATTGTAAATAGTAATTGTAATGTTGTTTGTTGTTTGTTGTTGTTGGTAATTGT
TGTAAAAATACAGTATGAGAGTGAATATGAGACTCTAATTGGATACCGAGGGGAATTTATGGAACGTCAG
TGGAGCATTTTTGACAAGAAATATTTGCTAGCTGATAGTGACCTTAGGCGACTTTTGAACGCGCAATAAT
GGTTTCTGACGTATGTGCTTAGCTCATTAAACTCCAGAAACCCGCGGCTGAGTGGCTCCTTCAACGTTGC
GGTTCTGTCAGTTCCAAACGTAAAACGGCTTGTCCCGCGTCATCGGCGGGGGTCATAACGTGACTCCCTT
AATTCTCCGCTCTCCGGATCCGAATTCGGCACAGAGTGTTCAACCCCAGTACATTAAAAACGTCCGCAAT
GTGTTATTAAGTTGTCTAAGCGTCAATTTGTTTACACCACAATATATCCTGCCACCAGCCAGCCAACAGC
TCCCCGACCGGCAGCTCGGCACAAAATCACCACTCGATACAGGCAGCCCATCAACCATGACTACTGTCCG
GTCCAACAGATCCGAGCAGGAACCGTAAAAAGGCCGCGTTGCTGGCGTTTTTCCATAGGCTCCGCCCCCC
TGACGAGCATCACAAAAATCGACGCTCAAGTCAGAGGTGGCGAAACCCGACAGGACTATAAAGATACCAG
GCGTTTCCCCCTGGAAGCTCCCTCGTGCGCTCTCCTGTTCCGACCCTGCCGCTTACCGGATACCTGTCCG
CCTTTCTCCCTTCGGGAAGCGTGGCGCTTTCTCATAGCTCACGCTGTAGGTATCTCAGTTCGGTGTAGGT
CGTTCGCTCCAAGCTGGGCTGTGTGCACGAACCCCCCGTTCAGCCCGACCGCTGCGCCTTATCCGGTAAC
TATCGTCTTGAGTCCAACCCGGTAAGACACGACTTATCGCCACTGGCAGCAGCCACTGGTAACAGGATTA
GCAGAGCGAGGTATGTAGGCGGTGCTACAGAGTTCTTGAAGTGGTGGCCTAACTACGGCTACACTAGAAG
AACAGTATTTGGTATCTGCGCTCTGCTGAAGCCAGTTACCTTCGGAAAAAGAGTTGGTAGCTCTTGATCC
GGCAAACAAACCACCGCTGGTAGCGGTGGTTTTTTTGTTTGCAAGCAGCAGATTACGCGCAGAAAAAAAG
GATCTCAAGAAGATCCTTTGATCTTTTCTACGGGGTCTGACGCTCAGTGAGATCACGAGCCAGTATCCTG
ACGAATGGGTTCTCGTCCAACGCCCCTTTATCGACAGTATGTGAATTTGCAGTGTGGCCGCGATCAACGC
ACACTGGCCTTGGGTCTGAAGGGTGATCTTCAAAACGAACCCCCGTCTTGGTGGTCAGTGTGATGGGCAC
ATCGCTTACTCCTCAGTCACCCTTTGAGCCAGATAATTAAGAGGCAAATGCAATTGGCTCAGGCTGCCAT
CGTCCCCCCGTGCGAAACCTGCACGTCCGCGTCAAAGAAATAACCGGCACCTCTTGCTGTTTTTATCAGT
TGAGGGCTTGACGGATCCGCCTCAAGTTTGCGGCGCAGCCTCAAAATGAGAACATCTATACTCCTGTCAT
AAACCTCCTCGTCGCGTACTCGACTGGCAATGAGAAGTTGCTCGCGCGATAGAACGTCGCGGGGTTTCTC
TAAAAACGCGAGGAGAAGATTGAACTCACCTGCCGTAAGTTTCACCTCACCGCCAGCTTCGGACATCAAG
CGACGTTGCCTGAGATTAAGTGTCCAGTCAGTAAAACAAAAAGACCGTCGGTCTTTGGAGCGGACAACGT
TGGGGCGCACGCGCAAGGCAACCCGAATGCGTGCTAGAAACTCTCTGATACTGAACGGCTTAGCGATAAA
ATCACTTGCTCCTAGCTCGAGTGCAACAACTTTATCCGTCTCCTCAAGGCGGTCGCCACTGATAATTATG
ATTGGAATATCAGACTTTGCCGCCAGATTACGAACGATCTCGAGCCCATCTTCACGACCTAAATCTAGAT
CAACAACCACGACATCGACCGTCGCGGAAGAGAGTACTCTTGTGAACTGGGTGCTGTCGGCTACCGCGGT
CACTTTGAAGGCGTGGATCGTAAGGTATTCAATAATAAGATGCCGCATAGCGACGTCGTCATCGACAAGA
AGAACGTGTTTCAACGGCTCACCTTTCAATCTAAAATCTGAACCCTTGTTCACAGCGCTTGAGAAATTTT
CACGTGAAGGATGTACAATCATCTCCAGCTAAATGGGCAGTTCGTCAGAATTGCGGCTGACCGCGGATGA
CAAAAATGCGAACCAAGTATTTCAATTTTATGACAAAAATTCTCAATCGTTGTTACAAGTGAAACGCTTC
GAGGTTACAGCTAGAACGAAAACTCACGTTAAGGGATTTTGGTCATGAGATTATCAAAAAGGATCTTCAC
CTAGATCCTTTTAAATTAAAAATGAAGTTTTAAATCAATCTAAAGTATATATGAGTAAACTTGGTCTGAC
AGCTAAAACAATTCATCCAGTAAAATATAATATTTTATTTTCTCCCAATCAGGCTTGATCCCCAGTAAGT
CAAAAAATAGCTCGACATACTGTTCTTCCCCGATATCCTCCCTGAGCGACCGGACGCAGAAGGCAATGTC
ATACCACTTGTCCGCCCTGCCGCTTCTCCCAAGATCAATAAAGCCACTTACTTTGCCATCTTTCACAAAG
ATGTTGCTGTCTCCCAGGTCGCCGTGGGAAAAGACAAGTTCCTCTTCGGGCTTTTCCGTCTTTAAAAAAT
CATACAGCTCGCGCGGATCTTTAAATGGAGTGTCCTCTTCCCAGTTTTCGCAATCCACATCGGCCAGATC
GTTATTCAGTAAGTAATCCAATTCGGCTAAGCGGCTGTCTAAGCTATTCGTATAGGGACAATCCGATATG
TCGATGGAGTGAAAGAGCCTGATGCACTCCGCATACAGCTCGATAATCTTTTCAGGGCTTTGTTCATCTT
CATACTCTTCCGAGCAAAGGACGCCATCGGCCTCACTCATGAGCAGATTGCTCCAGCCATCATGCCGTTC
AAAGTGCAGGACCTTTGGAACAGGCAGCTTTCCTTCCAGCCATAGCATCATGTCCTTTTCCCGTTCCACA
TCATAGGTGGTCCCTTTATACCGGCTGTCCGTCATTTTTAAATATAGGTTTTCATTTTCTCCCACCAGCT
TATATACCTTAGCAGGAGACATTCCTTCCGTATCTTTTACGCAGCGGTATTTTTCGATCAGTTTTTTCAA
TTCCGGTGATATTCTCATTTTAGCCATACTCTTCCTTTTTCAATATTATTGAAGCATTTATCAGGGTTAT
TGTCTCATGAGCGGATACATATTTGAATGTATTTAGAAAAATAAACAAATAGGGGTTCCGCGCACTCGGA
GCCTTGATGTGGGCGCTTTTTGCAGCTGTTCGGCTGTGCGCTGGCCAGACAGTTATGCACAGGCCAGGCG
GGTTTTAAGAGTTTTAATAAGTTTTAAAGAGTTTTAGGCGGAAAAATCGCCTTTTTTCTCTTTTATATCA
GTCACTTACATGTGTGACCGGTTCCCAATGTACGGCTTTGGGTTCCCAATGTACGGGTTCCGGTTCCCAA
TGTACGGCTTTGGGTTCCCAATGTACGTGCTATCCACAGGAAAGAAGCTTTTTCGACCTTTTTCCCCTGC
TAGGGCAATTTGCCCTAGCATCTGCTCCGTACATTAGGAACCGGCGGATGCTTCGCCCTCGATCAGGTTG
CGGTAGCGCATGACTAGGATCGGGCCAGCCTGCCCCGCCTCCTCCTTCAAATCGTACTCCGGCAGGTCAT
TTGACCCGATCAGCTTGCGCACGGTGAAACAGAACTTCTTGAACTCTCCGGCGCTGCCACTGCGTTCGTA
GATCGTCTTGAACAACCATCTGGCTTCTGCCTTGCCTGCGGCGCGGCGTGCCAGGCGGTAGAGAAAACGG
CCGATGCCGGGATCGATCAAAAAGTAATCGGGGTGAACCGTCAGCACGTCCGGGTTCTTGCCTTCTGTGA
TCTCGCGGTACATCCAATCAGCTAGCTCGATCTCGATGTACTCCGGCCGCCCGGTTTCGCTCTTTACGAT
CTTGTAGCGGCTAATCAAGGCTTCACCCTCGGATACCGTCACCAGGCGGCCGTTCTTGGCCTTCTTCGTA
CGCTGCATGGCAACGTGCGTGGTGTTTAACCGAATGCAGGTTTCTACCAGGTCGTCTTTCTGCTTTCCGC
CATCGGCTCGCCGGCAGAACTTGAGTACGTCCGCAACGTGTGGACGGAACACGCGGCCGGGCTTGTCTCC
CTTCCCTTCCCGGTATCGGTTCATGGATTCGGTTAGATGGGAAACCGCCATCAGTACCAGGTCGTAATCC
CACACACTGGCCATGCCGGCCGGCCCTGCGGAAACCTCTACGTGCCCGTCTGGAAGCTCGTAGCGGATCA
CCTCGCCAGCTCGTCGGTCACGCTTCGACAGACGGAAAACGGCCACGTCCATGATGCTGCGACTATCGCG
GGTGCCCACGTCATAGAGCATCGGAACGAAAAAATCTGGTTGCTCGTCGCCCTTGGGCGGCTTCCTAATC
GACGACGCACCGGCTGCCGGCGGTTGCCGGGATTCTTTGCGGATTCGATCAGCGGCCGCTTGCCACGATT
CACCGGGGCGTGCTTCTGCCTCGATGCGTTGCCGCTGGGCGGCCTGCGCGGCCTTCAACTTCTCCACCAG
GTCATCACCCAGCGCCGCGCCGATTTGTACCGGGCCGGATGGTTTGCGACCGCTCACGCCGATTCCTCGG
GCTTGGGGGTTCCAGTGCCATTGCAGGGCCGGCAGACAACCCAGCCGCTTACGCCTGGCCAACCGCCCGT
TCCTCCACACATGGGGCATTCCACGGCGTCGGTGCCTGGTTGTTCTTGATTTTCCATGCCGCCTCCTTTA
GCCGCTAAAATTCATCTACTCATTTATTCATTTGCTCATTTACTCTGGTAGCTGCGCGATGTATTCAGAT
AGCAGCTCGGTAATGGTCTTGCCTTGGCGTACCGCGTACATCTTCAGCTTGGTGTGATCCTCCGCCGGCA
ACTGAAAGTTGACCCGCTTCATGGCTGGCGTGTCTGCCAGGCTGGCCAACGTTGCAGCCTTGCTGCTGCG
TGCGCTCGGACGGCCGGCACTTAGCGTGTTTGTGCTTTTGCTCATTTTCTCTTTACCTCATTAACTCAAA
TGAGTTTTGATTTAATTTCAGCGGCCAGCGCCTGGACCTCGCGGGCAGCGTCGCCCTCGGGTTCTGATTC
AAGAACGGTTGTGCCGGCGGCGGCAGTGCCTGGGTAGCTCACGCGCTGCGTGATACGGGACTCAAGAATG
GGCAGCTCGTACCCGGCCAGCGCCTCGGCAACCTCACCGCCGATGCGCGTGCCTTTGATCGCCCGCGACA
CGACAAAGGCCGCTTGTAGCCTTCCATCCGTGACCTCAATGCGCTGCTTAACCAGCTCCACCAGGTCGGC
GGTGGCCCATATGTCGTAAGGGCTTGGCTGCACCGGAATCAGCACGAAGTCGGCTGCCTTGATCGCGGAC
ACAGCCAAGTCCGCCGCCTGGGGCGCTCCGTCGATCACTACGAAGTCGCGCCGGCCGATGGCCTTCACGT
CGCGGTCAATCGTCGGGCGGTCGATGCCGACAACGGTTAGCGGTTGATCTTCCCGCACGGCCGCCCAATC
GCGGGCACTGCCCTGGGGATCGGAATCGACTAACAGAACATCGGCCCCGGCGAGTTGCAGGGCGCGGGCT
AGATGGGTTGCGATGGTCGTCTTGCCTGACCCGCCTTTCTGGTTAAGTACAGCGATAACCTTCATGCGTT
CCCCTTGCGTATTTGTTTATTTACTCATCGCATCATATACGCAGCGACCGCATGACGCAAGCTGTTTTAC
TCAAATACACATCACCTTTTTAGACGGCGGCGCTCGGTTTCTTCAGCGGCCAAGCTGGCCGGCCAGGCCG
CCAGCTTGGCATCAGACAAACCGGCCAGGATTTCATGCAGCCGCACGGCTGGCACATACAAATGGACGAA
CGGATAAACCTTTTCACGCCCTTTTAAATATCCGATTATTCTAATAAACGCTCTTTTCTCTTAGGTTTAC
CCGCCAATATATCCTGTCAAACACTGATAGTTTAAACGGATCACTTCGTGTCCCTCGGTCACATGTGCAT
CCTCGTAAGGAGTGGCTCTGATACCACTGTTACGCCAATCCGGCAACCAAACAAGCCTATTTACTATTAC
AAACCTTTTCTACCTTACTATTACAGATTCCAAATAAGCTAAAGAAGAGACAGAAAAATTAACAGATCTA
ATCTATTACAATCGGTCTGCTTCCTTTCTTTCTTCCCGCGTCAGAGTCAGGTACAACAGATAAGATAGAT
AGGTTAGTAATACAGAATTGAACGAAAGCTGTAACCTTACCTCGAGAGCTTTCAGGTCTGGGTCAGAGCA
GCAGAGGGAAGCCGAACGAGCTCTGCGAGTTCGGTTTTTGTGTGTGCGACGATGAACAGCCACAGAATGT
TCTTCCAGTGAGGAACAATGGAGAATCCCTTAGATAGCCAAGTAGCCTCAAGACAAATAGCTCTCTATCT
CTCTCTCAGCAAAGCCCTTTCCTCTCTCAACCAAGCCACACGCACGGTACCGAGAAGGTCAACCGGCACG
GACTATCGGAGAAGGAGTGCCGAAGGGTCGAGAAGAAAACGAACAGACAGATTGGTTCGAAAGAAGAGAG
AGATAAGACAAAAGGTCAGAGAGAGTGTGGAGGTAGCGACGGCTCAACAGAAGAAATGAGGGATTAGGGC
AGGCTGGAGAAAAAAACGAACAATATATAGCCGAGTCACTTGAGTCGGGTCAGGTTGAACCCGGCCCGCC
CGGCATCAAGGCCAGCCAGCCCACTCCACTCTAATGAGGCCCACAAGGTTGTTCATCATTGGGATTAAAA
GGGGCTGAAGAGAAAAGTGAAAAATGTGAAAATGGCCCAATAGGCCAATAGACGTTAAAATTTATTTTTA
ATAAAAAAGTATAACGGAAAAAAGTTAATAAAATTTTACATTTTTTACAATATGTAACTAAAAAAACAAA
AACAGAACGG
