>Addgene plasmid #203900 | pUN1308 - pL2_pNOS-RLUC-tNOS_tOCS-FLUC-pNMT | depositor partial sequence | sequence record 395289 | NMT promoter and 5'UTR
TGGCTCTGATACCACTGTTACGCCAATCCGGCAACCAAACAAGCCTATTTACTATTACAAACCTTTTCTA
CCTTACTATTACAGATTCCAAATAAGCTAAAGAAGAGACAGAAAAATTAACAGATCTAATCTATTACAAT
CGGTCTGCTTCCTTTCTTTCTTCCCGCGTCAGAGTCAGGTACAACAGATAAGATAGATAGGTTAGTAATA
CAGAATTGAACGAAAGCTGTAACCTTACCTCGAGAGCTTTCAGGTCTGGGTCAGAGCAGCAGAGGGAAGC
CGAACGAGCTCTGCGAGTTCGGTTTTTGTGTGTGCGACGATGAACAGCCACAGAATGTTCTTCCAGTGAG
GAACAATGGAGAATCCCTTAGATAGCCAAGTAGCCTCAAGACAAATAGCTCTCTATCTCTCTCTCAGCAA
AGCCCTTTCCTCTCTCAACCAAGCCACACGCACGGTACCGAGAAGGTCAACCGGCACGGACTATCGGAGA
AGGAGTGCCGAAGGGTCGAGAAGAAAACGAACAGACAGATTGGTTCGAAAGAAGAGAGAGATAAGACAAA
AGGTCAGAGAGAGTGTGGAGGTAGCGACGGCTCAACAGAAGAAATGAGGGATTAGGGCAGGCTGGAGAAA
AAAACGAACAATATATAGCCGAGTCACTTGAGTCGGGTCAGGTTGAACCCGGCCCGCCCGGCATCAAGGC
CAGCCAGCCCACTCCACTCTAATGAGGCCCACAAGGTTGTTCATCATTGGGATTAAAAGGGGCTGAAGAG
AAAAGTGAAAAATGTGAAAATGGCCCAATAGGCCAATAGACGTTAAAATTTATTTTTAATAAAAAAGTAT
AACGGAAAAAAGTTAATAAAATTTTACATTTTTTACAATATGTAACTAAAAAAACAAAAACAGAACGGTT
GGAGTACTACTAGCTTTGTATTTATGGTAGACAGATAGCCTTCATTTCATCACTTGTCATCTGTGAGGTA
GCAAAACATACAACAATACA
